>Addgene plasmid #174996 | pMSR:MSMEG_1345:Dendra | addgene full sequence | sequence record 345682 | Addgene NGS Result
GAGCGGCGGTGCTGGCGCTCGCGGCCAGGCGTGGTTCTTCGCGTACTGACAAGAAACCCCCCTCTTTAGG
ACTCAGTGTCCTTGGGAGGGGGGCTTTTTGCGTTTCAGGAGGTCTTGGCCAGCTTGGACATCGCCTCAGC
GATAGCCTCGTCGCGGGCCTCAGACGCCATCTGGTACTTCATCGCCATCCTAGGAGTCGTGTGACCGAGA
CGGGCCATCAGCTCCTTGGTCGTCGCACCTGCCTGAGCGGCGAACGTAGCGCCGACAGCGCGGAGGTCGT
GGATGCGGAGTTCCGGCCGACCGATCTTGGCGTAGCCACGCTTCAGCGACTTGGTGAACGCGGACTTCGA
CAGCCGGTTGCCCTGCGTCGTGGTCACCAGGAATGCCTCGGGGCCCTTGTTCATCTTCGTACGGTCCTTC
ATGTGCGCTCGGATCATCTCCGCGACGTGAGGCGGAACCGTCACAGGACGCTTCGACCGGACGGTCTTGG
CGTTGCCAACGACGATCTTGTTCCCCACGCGGGAAGCGCCACGGCGCACCCGGAGCTTCATCGTCATGCC
GTCGTCCACGATGTCCTTGCGGCGAAGCTCGATCAGCTCTCCGAACCGGAGGCTCGTCCACGCCAGGATG
TATGCCGCGATCCGGTAGTGCTCGAAGATCTCAGCGGCGACGATGTCCAGCTCCTCAGGCGTCAGCGCCT
CTACGTCGCGCTCATCGGCTGCCTTCTGCTCGATCCGGCACGGGTTCTCTGCGATCAGCTTGTCCTCGAC
CGCTGTGTTCATCACCGCCCGGAGGACGTTGTAGGCATGCCGGCGGGCAGTCGGGTGCTTCCTACCCATC
CCGGCCCACCACGCACGCACCAGAGCTGGCGTCATCTCTGTGACCGCCACTTCACCTAGCACCGGGTAGA
TGCGGCGCTCCGCGTGCCCGCTGTACAGATCCCTGGTGCCGTCTGCGAGGTCGCGCTCCACGAGCCACTT
CCGGGTGTACTCCTCCAGCGTGATGGCGCTGGCGGCTGCCTTCTTCGCCCGGTCCTGTGGAGGGGTCCAG
GTCTCCATCTCGATGAGCCGCTTCTCGCCCGCGAGCCAGGCTTCGGCGTCCATCTTGTTGTCGTAGGTCT
GCAGCGCGTAGTACCTCACACCGTCCTGCGGGTTGACGTATGAGGCTTGGATCCTCCCGCTGCGCTGAGT
CTTCAGCGATCCCCATCCGCGACGTGCCAACTAGGTCTCCTCTCGTCGTGAACAAGGCTACCGGGTTGCA
ACTCCTGTGCAACTCTCAGGCTTCAACGCGCTTCTACGACCTGCAATTTCTTTCCACTTAGAGGATGCAG
CCGAGAGGGGGTAAAAACCTATCTTGACCGGCCCATATGTGGTCGGCAGACACCCATTCTTCCAAACTAG
CTACGCGGGTTCGATTCCCGTCGCCCGCTCCGCTGGTCAGAGGGTGTTTTCGCCCTCTGGCCATTTTTCT
TTCCAGGGGTCTGCAACTCTTGTGCGACTCTTCTGACCTGGGCATACGCGGTTGCAACGCATCCCTGATC
TGGCTACTTTCGATGCTGACAAACGAATAGAGCCCCCCGCCTGCGCGAACAGACGAGGGGCATTCACACC
AGATTGGAGCTGGTGCAGTGAAGAGAATAGACCGGGACAAGGTTGCACCGGGAGTTGCAGCGGTCGGAAC
CCTCGCCGTCGGCGGGCTGGCGTTCGCCCTGTCGTTCACGGCTCTCAGCGAGCTGGCTGCGGCCAACGGG
GTGGCCCAAGCAGAGATGGTGCCCTTGGTGGTCGACTCTAGAGGATCCCCGGGTACCGCGGCCGCACGCG
TTGCGCTCGGTCGTTCGGCTGCGGCGAGCGGTATCAGCTCACTCAAAGGCGGTAATACGGTTATCCACAG
AATCAGGGGATAACGCAGGAAAGAACATGTGAGCAAAAGGCCAGCAAAAGGCCAGGAACCGTAAAAAGGC
CGCGTTGCTGGCGTTTTTCCATAGGCTCCGCCCCCCTGACGAGCATCACAAAAATCGACGCTCAAGTCAG
AGGTGGCGAAACCCGACAGGACTATAAAGATACCAGGCGTTTCCCCCTGGAAGCTCCCTCGTGCGCTCTC
CTGTTCCGACCCTGCCGCTTACCGGATACCTGTCCGCCTTTCTCCCCTCGGGAAGCGTGGCGCTTTCTCA
TAGCTCACGCTGTAGGTATCTCAGTTCGGTGTAGGTCGTTCGCTCCAAGCTGGGCTGTGTGCACGAACCC
CCCGTTCAGCCCGACCGCTGCGCCTTATCCGGTAACTATCGTCTTGAGTCCAACCCGGTAAGACACGACT
TATCGCCACTGGCAGCAGCCACTGGTAACAGGATTAGCAGAGCGAGGTATGTAGGCGGTGCTACAGAGTT
CTTGAAGTGGTGGCCTAACTACGGCTACACTAGAAGGACAGTATTTGGTATCTGCGCTCTGCTGAAGCCA
GTTACCTTCGGAAAAAGAGTTGGTAGCTCTTGATCCGGCAAACAAACCACCGCTGGTAGCGGTGGTTTTT
TTGTTTGCAAGCAGCAGATTACGCGCAGAAAAAAAGGATCTCAAGAAGATCCTTTGATCTTTTCTACGGG
GTCTGACGCTCATGGAACTAGTGGATCCCCCGTGTTGCCCCAGCAATCAGCGCGACCTTGCCCCTCCAAC
GTCATCTCGTTCTCCGCTCATGAGCTCAGCCAATCGACTGGCGAGCGGCATCGCATTCTTCGCATCCCGC
CTCTGGCGGATGCAGGAAGATCAACGGATCTCGGCCCAGTTGACCCAGGGCTGTCGCCACAATGTCGCGG
GAGCGGATCAACCGAGCAAAGGCATGACCGACTGGACCTTCCTTCTGAAGGCTCTTCTCCTTGAGCCACC
TGTCCGCCAAGGCAAAGCGCTCACAGCAGTGGTCATTCTCGAGATAATCGACGCGTACCAACTTGCCATC
CTGAAGAATGGTGCAGTGTCTCGGCACCCCATAGGGAACCTTTGCCATCAACTCGGCAAGATGCAGCGTC
GTGTTGGCATCGTGTCCCACGCCGAGGAGAAGTACCTGCCCATCGAGTTCATGGACACGGGCGACCGGGC
TTGCAGGCGAGTAAGGTGGCAGGGGCAATGGATCAGAGATGATCTGCTCTGCCTGTGGCCCCGCTGCCGC
AAAGGCAAATGGATGGGCGCTGCGCTTTACATTTGGCAGGCGCCAGAATGTGTCAGAGACAACTCCAAGG
TCCGGTGTAACGGGCGACGTGGCAGGATCGAACGGCTCGTCGTCCAGACCTGACCACGAGGGCATGACGA
GCGTCCCTCCCGGACCCAGCGTAGCACGCAGGGCCTCGATCAGTCCAAGTGGCCCATCTTCGAGGGGCCG
GACGCTACGGAAGGAGCTGTGGACCAGCAGCACACCGCCGGGGGTAACCCCAAGGTTGAGAAGCTGACCG
ATGAGCTCGGCTTTTCGCCATTCGTATTGCACGACATTGCACTCCACCGCTGATGACATCAGTCGATCAT
AGCACGATCAACGGCACTGTTGCAAATAGTCGGTGGTGATAAACTTATCATCCCCTTTTGCTGATGGAGC
TGCACATGAACCCATTCAAAGGCCGGCATTTTCAGCGTGACATCATTCTGTGGGCCGTACGCTGGTACTG
CAAATACGGCATCAGTTACCGTGAGCTGCAGGAATTCGATCGTACGCTAGTTAACAAAAAACCCCTCAAG
ACCCGTTTAGAGGCCCCAAGGGGTTATTTAAATCACTTGTCGTCGTCGTCCTTGTAGTCCTGGAAATACA
GGTTCTCCCCGCCGCCGCCTTCGAACCAGACCTGCGACGGGAGCGGGCTATAGCGTGCCACAGCGTGCTC
GTACAACTTGACCTTGTTGTAGTCCGAATCGTTCCCCAGGATTTCGATGCGGTGGTCCACGAAGTGCGCG
TCGGGCAGCTGGACGACCTTCTTCGCTTTGTACGTGGTCTTGAAGTCGCATAGGTAGTGGCCGCCGCCTT
CCAGCAGCAGCGCCATGTTGATGTTGCCGACCAGGAGGCCGTCCCGAACGTGCAGCTTCTCCGTGCTCGG
CTCCCACTTGAGGGTCTTCTTCTGCATGACCGGGCCGTTCGGCGGAAAGTTGGTCCCCTTGAAACGGACG
TTCTGGAAGAAACAGTCCCCTTCCAGCGAGATGTCGCTGCGGATCGTACAGATACCCTTGTCTTCGAAGG
TCATCGTCCGCTCCCAGGAGTATCCCTCCGGGAAGCTCTGCTTGAAGTAGTCAGGGATATCCTCGGGGTA
CTTGGTGAACACGCGGTTCCCGTAATGCACCGCGGTAGTGAGGATATCGTACGAGAATGGGAGAGGGGCG
CCCTCCTTGACGGTGAGGTTGGCGGTCTGGGTCCCTTCGTAAGGCTTACCCTTACCCTCCCCCTCGATCA
CGAAGGCGTGACCGTTCACGTTGCCCTCCATATGCACCTTGACACGCATGTCCTCCTTGATCAGATTGAT
GCCAGGCGTGTTGCCCGCGGCCGCACCAAGCTTAATCTTTGCGACCTGGTTGAAGGTCAGTTCGACCGGC
GTCTCGCGACCGAAGATCGACACCAGCACCTTGAGCTTCTGCTGCTCGGCGTTGACCTCGCTGATCGAGG
CGGGCAGCGTCGCGAACGGGCCGTCCATGACGGTGACCGACTCGCCGACCTCGAAGTCGACGAGGATCTC
GGGACGCTCCAGCGTGGCCTCGGTGGAGGCGGCGGACGCAGCGGCGGCCGCGGCCTTGCCGGGCTTCTTC
GCCGCGCCCTGCGGCAGCAGGAACTTGACGACGTCGTCGAGCGACAGCGGCGACGGACGCGAGGTGGCGC
CGACGAATCCGGTCACACCCGGGGTGTTGCGCACCGCGCCCCACGACTCGTCGTTGAGCTCCATGCGCAC
CAGGATGTAGCCCGGCAGCACCTTGCGGTTGACCTGCTTGCGCTGGCCGTTCTTGATCTCGGTGACCTCT
TCGGTGGGCACCTCGACCTGGAAGATGTAGTCGCCCACATCCAGGTTCTGCACGCGGGTCTCGAGGTTGG
CCTTCACCTTGTTCTCGTAACCGGCGTAGGAGTGGATGACGTACCAGTCGCCGGGCTTGAGGCGCAGCTC
CTTCTTGAGCGCGACGGCCGGGTCCTCATCCTCGTCGGCGGGAGCGGCCTCGCCCTCGCCCTCCGAAGAT
TCGACACCCTCCGAAGCCTCGGCAGCCTCGCCGGCCTCCTCGGCAGCGTCGGCGCCCTCGGTTTCGGCCG
CGTCAGACTCAACGGCCTCAGACTCGGTGGTCTCGGCAGCTTCGACGGCCTCAGACTCAGCGGTCTCGTC
GGCGAACGTCTCGTCGCCGTCGAACGTGGTCATAATGGCCTCCTTCTCCCTATAGTGAGTCGTATTACTC
CTTAAGCCTATCTATCACTGATAGGGAGGACAAACTCTATCACTGATAGGGAGTTCTCCCGCTCGTCAGA
GACCCTTCTCACACCGGGCCTGTGCGTGCGAACGCACAGATCAACGCCGGGATGGCGTAGAGCTCACTGC
GCAGCACCGTGGGGATGCGGCCGATCATCACGTCGCGGATCGTGCCGCCTCCCACGGCCGTGACGGTGCC
GACGATCCAATATTTCGACGTCCCCGATCAAAGCGGGCGCGTTGTGGTCACCGTCTAGATTTCTGGCGGG
AACGGCAATGCTCCTGGCGGCGGCGGGGCTGGTGCCCAGGTCTCCGCACA
Features (pLannotate 1.2.2; 14 found; start..end, strand, type, name):
    108..1220    -  CDS            33: VINT_BPML5 - Also known as int. Protein inferred from homology: Swiss-Prot protein existence level 3. Integrase is necessary for integration of the phage into the host genome by site-specific recombination. From Mycobacterium phage L5 (Mycobacteriophage L5).
   1780..1808    -  misc_feature   MCS (fragment): pUC18/19 multiple cloning site
   1976..2564    -  rep_origin     ori: high-copy-number ColE1/pMB1/pBR322/pUC origin of replication
   2605..2622    +  misc_feature   MCS (fragment): pBluescript multiple cloning site
   2689..3489    -  CDS            ApmR: aminoglycoside 3-N-acetyltransferase type IV ; aac(3)IV; confers resistance to apramycin (Paget and Davies, 1996)
   3695..3737    -  terminator     T7 terminator (fragment): transcription terminator for bacteriophage T7 RNA polymerase
   3746..3766    -  CDS            FLAG (fragment): FLAG® epitope tag, followed by an enterokinase cleavage site
   3806..4492    -  CDS            Dendra2: Dendra2 is a photoconvertible green fluorescent protein published in 2006, derived from Dendronephthya sp.. It has high acid sensitivity.
   4514..5353    -  CDS            nusG: NUSG_MYCTU - Experimental evidence at protein level: Swiss-Prot protein existence level 1. Participates in transcription elongation, termination and antitermination. From Mycobacterium tuberculosis (strain ATCC 25618 / H37Rv).
   5369..5387    -  promoter       T7 promoter: promoter for bacteriophage T7 RNA polymerase
   5401..5418    -  promoter       tight TRE promoter (fragment): Tet-responsive promoter PTight, consisting of seven tet operator sequences followed by the minimal CMV promoter
   5425..5444    -  promoter       tight TRE promoter (fragment): Tet-responsive promoter PTight, consisting of seven tet operator sequences followed by the minimal CMV promoter
   5502..5606    -  CDS            Y4104_STRCO (fragment): Protein inferred from homology: Swiss-Prot protein existence level 3. From Streptomyces coelicolor (strain ATCC BAA-471 / A3(2) / M145).
   5662..46      +  CDS            32 (fragment) (across the origin): VG32_BPML5 - Protein predicted: Swiss-Prot protein existence level 4. From Mycobacterium phage L5 (Mycobacteriophage L5).
