[The description below was written by a language model from this plasmid's Addgene catalogue record and pLannotate feature annotations shown in this document.]
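Description:
pMSR:MSMEG_1345:Dendra is an integrating mycobacterial expression vector built on the pMSR:Dendra backbone, part of a systems resource of tagged Mycobacterium smegmatis genes. It replicates in E. coli from a high-copy ColE1/pUC-type origin and is selected with apramycin through the aac(3)IV acetyltransferase gene. No mycobacterial replication origin is annotated. Instead, the plasmid carries the mycobacteriophage L5 integrase gene, next to a fragment of the neighbouring L5 gene 32. The integrase drives site-specific recombination into the L5 attachment site of the mycobacterial chromosome, giving a stable single-copy insertion. The attachment site itself is not called out in the feature table.

The payload is the M. smegmatis open reading frame MSMEG_1345, inserted by ligation-independent cloning. The annotation software matches this ORF by homology to M. tuberculosis NusG, a transcription elongation, termination and antitermination factor. It is fused at its C terminus, through a Gly-Ala linker, to the photoconvertible green-to-red fluorescent protein Dendra2, followed by a single FLAG epitope. Expression in mycobacteria comes from the pmycTetO promoter. The two short hits labelled as "tight TRE" fragments most likely reflect its tet operator sequences rather than a mammalian Tet-responsive promoter, and these operators would allow tetracycline-repressor control where a repressor is supplied. A T7 promoter sits immediately upstream of the ORF and a T7 terminator lies downstream of the tag, so the same fusion can be produced in E. coli strains that express T7 RNA polymerase.

The stated purpose is a C-terminal fluorescent fusion. This suits live-cell localisation and photoconversion tracking of the protein in mycobacteria, while the FLAG tag permits immunodetection or affinity capture.
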