Addgene plasmid #174996: pMSR:MSMEG_1345:Dendra
Purpose: C-term fluorescent fusion
Depositing lab: Keith Derbyshire & Joseph Wade. Depositing organization: Wadsworth Center, New York State Department of Health. Publication: A Mycobacterial Systems Resource for the Research Community. Judd JA, Canestrari J, Clark R, Joseph A, Lapierre P, Lasek-Nesselquist E, Mir M, Palumbo M, Smith C, Stone M, Upadhyay A, Wirth SE, Dedrick RM, Meier CG, Russell DA, Dills A, Dove E, Kester J, Wolf ID, Zhu J, Rubin ER, Fortune S, Hatfull GF, Gray TA, Wade JT, Derbyshire KM. mBio. 2021 Mar 2;12(2). pii: mBio.02401-20. doi: 10.1128/mBio.02401-20. PubMed 33653882.
Backbone
  Vector backbone: pMSR:Dendra
  Vector type: Bacterial Expression ; Integrating Mycobacterial Expression Vector attL5. T7 expression in E. coli
Growth in bacteria
  Bacterial resistance: Apramycin, 25 μg/mL
  Growth temperature: 37°C
  Growth strain: DH5alpha
  Copy number: High Copy
Gene/Insert
  Gene/Insert name: MSMEG_1345
  Species: M. smegmatis
  Promoter: pmycTetO
  Tag / fusion protein: Gly-Ala Linker/Dendra2/1x Flag Tag (C terminal on insert)
  Cloning method: Ligation Independent Cloning
  Sequencing primers: 5′ TGATAGAGTTTGTCCTCCCTATCAG; 3′ TCCATATGCACCTTGACACG
Resource information
  A portion of this plasmid was derived from a plasmid made by: CP000480.1
Terms and licenses: Academic/Nonprofit Terms; Industry Terms: Not Available to Industry
Depositor comments: 5' cloning site: AseI (destroyed), 3' cloning site: HindIII (not destroyed)
How to cite: pMSR:MSMEG_1345:Dendra was a gift from Keith Derbyshire & Joseph Wade (Addgene plasmid # 174996 ; http://n2t.net/addgene:174996 ; RRID:Addgene_174996)
