>Addgene plasmid #174996 | pMSR:MSMEG_1345:Dendra | depositor partial sequence | sequence record 339390 | partial
ATGACCACGTTCGACGGCGACGAGACGTTCGCCGACGAGACCGCTGAGTCTGAGGCCGTCGAAGCTGCCG
AGACCACCGAGTCTGAGGCCGTTGAGTCTGACGCGGCCGAAACCGAGGGCGCCGACGCTGCCGAGGAGGC
CGGCGAGGCTGCCGAGGCTTCGGAGGGTGTCGAATCTTCGGAGGGCGAGGGCGAGGCCGCTCCCGCCGAC
GAGGATGAGGACCCGGCCGTCGCGCTCAAGAAGGAGCTGCGCCTCAAGCCCGGCGACTGGTACGTCATCC
ACTCCTACGCCGGTTACGAGAACAAGGTGAAGGCCAACCTCGAGACCCGCGTGCAGAACCTGGATGTGGG
CGACTACATCTTCCAGGTCGAGGTGCCCACCGAAGAGGTCACCGAGATCAAGAACGGCCAGCGCAAGCAG
GTCAACCGCAAGGTGCTGCCGGGCTACATCCTGGTGCGCATGGAGCTCAACGACGAGTCGTGGGGCGCGG
TGCGCAACACCCCGGGTGTGACCGGATTCGTCGGCGCCACCTCGCGTCCGTCGCCGCTGTCGCTCGACGA
CGTCGTCAAGTTCCTGCTGCCGCAGGGCGCGGCGAAGAAGCCCGGCAAGGCCGCGGCCGCCGCTGCGTCC
GCCGCCTCCACCGAGGCCACGCTGGAGCGTCCCGAGATCCTCGTCGACTTCGAGGTCGGCGAGTCGGTCA
CCGTCATGGACGGCCCGTTCGCGACGCTGCCCGCCTCGATCAGCGAGGTCAACGCCGAGCAGCAGAAGCT
CAAGGTGCTGGTGTCGATCTTCGGTCGCGAGACGCCGGTCGAACTGACCTTCAACCAGGTCGCAAAGATT
